>Addgene plasmid #110626 | U6_sgRNA_CAG_hSt1Cas9_LMD9 | depositor full sequence | sequence record 208002 | U6_sgRNA_CAG_hSt1Cas9_LMD9 sequence 8715 bps
GTCGACATTGATTATTGACTAGCTGTACAAAAAAGCAGGCTTTAAAGGAACCAATTCAGTCGACTGGATC
CGGTACCAAGGTCGGGCAGGAAGAGGGCCTATTTCCCATGATTCCTTCATATTTGCATATACGATACAAG
GCTGTTAGAGAGATAATTAGAATTAATTTGACTGTAAACACAAAGATATTAGTACAAAATACGTGACGTA
GAAAGTAATAATTTCTTGGGTAGTTTGCAGTTTTAAAATTATGTTTTAAAATGGACTATCATATGCTTAC
CGTAACTTGAAAGTATTTCGATTTCTTGGCTTTATATATCTTGTGGAAAGGACGAAACACCCGAGACGAT
TAATGCGTCTCGGTCTTTGTACTCTGGTACCAGAAGCTACAAAGATAAGGCTTCATGCCGAAATCAACAC
CCTGTCATTTTATGGCAGGGTGTTTTTTTTACTAGTTATTAATAGTAATCAATTACGGGGTCATTAGTTC
ATAGCCCATATATGGAGTTCCGCGTTACATAACTTACGGTAAATGGCCCGCCTGGCTGACCGCCCAACGA
CCCCCGCCCATTGACGTCAATAATGACGTATGTTCCCATAGTAACGCCAATAGGGACTTTCCATTGACGT
CAATGGGTGGACTATTTACGGTAAACTGCCCACTTGGCAGTACATCAAGTGTATCATATGCCAAGTACGC
CCCCTATTGACGTCAATGACGGTAAATGGCCCGCCTGGCATTATGCCCAGTACATGACCTTATGGGACTT
TCCTACTTGGCAGTACATCTACGTATTAGTCATCGCTATTACCATGGGTCGAGGTGAGCCCCACGTTCTG
CTTCACTCTCCCCATCTCCCCCCCCTCCCCACCCCCAATTTTGTATTTATTTATTTTTTAATTATTTTGT
GCAGCGATGGGGGCGGGGGGGGGGGGGGCGCGCGCCAGGCGGGGCGGGGCGGGGCGAGGGGCGGGGCGGG
GCGAGGCGGAGAGGTGCGGCGGCAGCCAATCAGAGCGGCGCGCTCCGAAAGTTTCCTTTTATGGCGAGGC
GGCGGCGGCGGCGGCCCTATAAAAAGCGAAGCGCGCGGCGGGCGGGAGTCGCTGCGTTGCCTTCGCCCCG
TGCCCCGCTCCGCGCCGCCTCGCGCCGCCCGCCCCGGCTCTGACTGACCGCGTTACTCCCACAGGTGAGC
GGGCGGGACGGCCCTTCTCCTCCGGGCTGTAATTAGCGCTTGGTTTAATGACGGCTCGTTTCTTTTCTGT
GGCTGCGTGAAAGCCTTAAAGGGCTCCGGGAGGGCCCTTTGTGCGGGGGGGAGCGGCTCGGGGGGTGCGT
GCGTGTGTGTGTGCGTGGGGAGCGCCGCGTGCGGCCCGCGCTGCCCGGCGGCTGTGAGCGCTGCGGGCGC
GGCGCGGGGCTTTGTGCGCTCCGCGTGTGCGCGAGGGGAGCGCGGCCGGGGGCGGTGCCCCGCGGTGCGG
GGGGGCTGCGAGGGGAACAAAGGCTGCGTGCGGGGTGTGTGCGTGGGGGGGTGAGCAGGGGGTGTGGGCG
CGGCGGTCGGGCTGTAACCCCCCCCTGCACCCCCCTCCCCGAGTTGCTGAGCACGGCCCGGCTTCGGGTG
CGGGGCTCCGTGCGGGGCGTGGCGCGGGGCTCGCCGTGCCGGGCGGGGGGTGGCGGCAGGTGGGGGTGCC
GGGCGGGGCGGGGCCGCCTCGGGCCGGGGAGGGCTCGGGGGAGGGGCGCGGCGGCCCCGGAGCGCCGGCG
GCTGTCGAGGCGCGGCGAGCCGCAGCCATTGCCTTTTATGGTAATCGTGCGAGAGGGCGCAGGGACTTCC
TTTGTCCCAAATCTGGCGGAGCCGAAATCTGGGAGGCGCCGCCGCACCCCCTCTAGCGGGCGCGGGCGAA
GCGGTGCGGCGCCGGCAGGAAGGAAATGGGCGGGGAGGGCCTTCGTGCGTCGCCGCGCCGCCGTCCCCTT
CTCCATCTCCAGCCTCGGGGCTGCCGCAGGGGGACGGCTGCCTTCGGGGGGGACGGGGCAGGGCGGGGTT
CGGCTTCTGGCGTGTGACCGGCGGCTCTAGAGCCTCTGCTAACCATGTTCATGCCTTCTTCTTTTTCCTA
CAGCTCCTGGGCAACGTGCTGGTTATTGTGCTGTCTCATCATTTTGGCAAAGAATTCTGCAGTCGACGGT
ACCGCGGGCCCGGGATCCACCGGTCGCCACCATGGGCGCCCCAAAGAAGAAGCGGAAGGTCGGTATCCAC
GGAGTCCCAGCAGCCAGCGACCTGGTGCTGGGCCTGGACATCGGCATCGGCAGCGTGGGCGTGGGCATCC
TGAACAAGGTGACCGGCGAGATCATCCACAAGAACAGTCGCATCTTCCCTGCTGCTCAGGCTGAGAACAA
CCTGGTGCGCCGCACCAACCGCCAGGGTCGCCGGCTTGCTCGCCGCAAGAAGCACCGGCGCGTGCGCCTG
AACCGCCTGTTCGAGGAGAGCGGCCTGATCACCGACTTCACCAAGATCAGCATCAACCTGAACCCCTACC
AGCTGCGCGTGAAGGGCCTGACCGACGAGCTGAGCAACGAGGAGCTGTTCATCGCCCTGAAGAACATGGT
GAAGCACCGCGGCATCAGCTACCTGGACGACGCCAGCGACGACGGCAACAGCAGCGTGGGCGACTACGCC
CAGATCGTGAAGGAGAACAGCAAGCAGCTGGAGACCAAGACCCCCGGCCAGATCCAGCTGGAGCGCTACC
AGACCTACGGCCAGCTGCGCGGCGACTTCACCGTGGAGAAGGACGGCAAGAAGCACCGCCTGATCAACGT
GTTCCCCACCAGCGCCTACCGCAGCGAGGCCCTGCGCATCCTGCAGACCCAGCAGGAGTTCAACCCCCAG
ATCACCGACGAGTTCATCAACCGCTACCTGGAGATCCTGACCGGCAAGCGCAAGTACTACCACGGCCCCG
GCAACGAGAAGAGCCGCACCGACTACGGCCGCTACCGCACCAGCGGCGAGACCCTGGACAACATCTTCGG
CATCCTGATCGGCAAGTGCACCTTCTACCCCGACGAGTTCCGCGCCGCCAAGGCCAGCTACACCGCCCAG
GAGTTCAATCTGCTGAACGACCTGAACAACCTGACCGTGCCCACCGAGACCAAGAAGCTGAGCAAGGAGC
AGAAGAACCAGATCATCAACTACGTGAAGAACGAGAAGGCTATGGGCCCCGCCAAGCTGTTCAAGTACAT
CGCCAAGCTGCTGAGCTGCGACGTGGCCGACATCAAGGGCTACCGCATCGACAAGAGCGGCAAGGCCGAG
ATCCACACCTTCGAGGCCTACCGCAAGATGAAGACCCTGGAGACCCTGGACATCGAGCAGATGGACCGAG
AGACCCTGGACAAGCTGGCCTACGTGCTGACCCTGAACACCGAGCGCGAGGGCATCCAGGAGGCCCTGGA
GCACGAGTTCGCCGACGGCAGCTTCAGCCAGAAACAGGTGGACGAGCTGGTGCAGTTCCGCAAGGCCAAC
AGCAGCATCTTCGGCAAGGGCTGGCACAACTTCAGCGTGAAGCTGATGATGGAGCTGATCCCCGAGCTGT
ACGAGACCAGCGAGGAGCAGATGACCATCCTGACCCGCCTGGGCAAGCAGAAGACCACCAGCAGCAGCAA
CAAGACCAAGTACATCGACGAGAAGCTGCTGACCGAGGAGATCTACAACCCCGTGGTGGCCAAGAGCGTG
CGCCAGGCCATCAAGATCGTGAACGCCGCCATCAAGGAGTACGGCGACTTCGACAACATCGTGATCGAGA
TGGCCCGCGAGACCAACGAGGACGACGAGAAGAAGGCCATCCAGAAGATCCAGAAGGCCAACAAGGACGA
GAAGGACGCCGCCATGCTGAAGGCCGCCAACCAGTACAACGGCAAGGCCGAGCTGCCCCACAGCGTGTTC
CACGGCCACAAGCAGCTGGCCACCAAGATCCGCCTGTGGCACCAGCAGGGCGAGCGCTGCCTGTACACCG
GCAAGACCATCAGCATCCACGACCTGATCAACAACAGCAACCAGTTCGAGGTGGACCACATCCTGCCCCT
GAGCATCACCTTCGACGACAGCCTGGCCAACAAGGTGCTGGTGTACGCCACCGCCAACCAGGAGAAGGGC
CAGCGCACCCCCTACCAGGCCCTGGACAGCATGGACGACGCCTGGAGCTTCCGCGAGCTGAAGGCCTTCG
TGCGCGAGAGCAAGACCCTGAGCAACAAGAAGAAGGAGTATCTGCTGACCGAGGAGGACATCAGCAAGTT
CGACGTGCGCAAGAAGTTCATCGAGCGCAACCTGGTGGACACCCGCTACGCCAGCCGCGTGGTGCTGAAC
GCCCTGCAGGAGCACTTCCGCGCCCACAAGATCGACACCAAGGTGAGCGTGGTGCGCGGCCAGTTCACCA
GCCAGCTGCGCCGCCACTGGGGCATCGAGAAGACCCGCGACACCTACCACCACCACGCCGTGGACGCCCT
GATCATTGCGGCTTCTAGCCAGCTGAACCTGTGGAAGAAGCAGAAGAACACCCTGGTGAGCTACAGCGAG
GACCAGCTGCTGGACATCGAGACCGGCGAGCTGATCAGCGACGACGAGTACAAGGAGAGCGTGTTCAAGG
CCCCCTACCAGCACTTCGTGGACACCCTGAAGAGCAAGGAGTTCGAGGACAGCATCCTGTTCAGCTACCA
GGTGGACAGCAAGTTCAACCGCAAGATCAGCGACGCCACCATCTACGCCACCCGCCAGGCCAAGGTGGGC
AAGGACAAGGCCGACGAGACCTACGTGCTGGGCAAGATCAAGGACATCTACACCCAGGACGGCTACGACG
CCTTCATGAAGATCTACAAGAAGGACAAGAGCAAGTTCCTGATGTACCGCCACGACCCCCAGACCTTCGA
GAAGGTGATCGAGCCCATCCTGGAGAACTACCCCAACAAGCAGATCAACGAGAAAGGCAAGGAGGTGCCC
TGCAACCCCTTCCTGAAGTACAAGGAGGAGCACGGCTACATCCGCAAGTACAGCAAGAAGGGCAACGGCC
CCGAGATCAAGAGCCTGAAGTACTACGACAGCAAGCTGGGCAACCACATCGACATCACCCCCAAGGACAG
CAACAACAAGGTGGTGCTGCAGAGCGTGAGCCCCTGGCGCGCCGACGTGTACTTCAACAAGACCACCGGC
AAGTACGAGATCCTGGGGCTGAAGTACGCCGATCTGCAGTTTGAGAAAGGCACAGGCACCTACAAGATCA
GCCAGGAGAAGTACAACGACATCAAGAAGAAGGAGGGCGTGGACAGCGACAGCGAGTTCAAGTTCACCCT
GTACAAGAACGACCTTCTGCTGGTGAAGGACACCGAGACCAAGGAGCAACAGCTGTTCCGCTTCCTGAGC
CGCACCATGCCCAAGCAGAAGCACTACGTGGAGCTGAAGCCCTACGACAAGCAGAAGTTCGAGGGCGGCG
AGGCCCTGATCAAGGTGCTGGGCAACGTGGCCAACAGCGGCCAGTGCAAGAAGGGCCTGGGCAAGAGCAA
CATCAGCATCTACAAGGTGCGCACCGACGTGCTGGGCAACCAGCACATCATCAAGAACGAGGGCGACAAG
CCCAAGTTGGACTTCAGCAGGGCTGACCCCAAGAAGAAGAGGAAGGTGTGAGCGGCCGCACTCCTCAGGT
GCAGGCTGCCTATCAGAAGGTGGTGGCTGGTGTGGCCAATGCCCTGGCTCACAAATACCACTGAGATCTT
TTTCCCTCTGCCAAAAATTATGGGGACATCATGAAGCCCCTTGAGCATCTGACTTCTGGCTAATAAAGGA
AATTTATTTTCATTGCAATAGTGTGTTGGAATTTTTTGTGTCTCTCACTCGGAAGGACATATGGGAGGGC
AAATCATTTAAAACATCAGAATGAGTATTTGGTTTAGAGTTTGGCAACATATGCCCATATGCTGGCTGCC
ATGAACAAAGGTTGGCTATAAAGAGGTCATCAGTATATGAAACAGCCCCCTGCTGTCCATTCCTTATTCC
ATAGAAAAGCCTTGACTTGAGGTTAGATTTTTTTTATATTTTGTTTTGTGTTATTTTTTTCTTTAACATC
CCTAAAATTTTCCTTACATGTTTTACTAGCCAGATTTTTCCTCCTCTCCTGACTACTCCCAGTCATAGCT
GTCCCTCTTCTCTTATGAAGATCCCTCGACCTGCAGCCCAAGCTTGGCGTAATCATGGTCATAGCTGTTT
CCTGTGTGAAATTGTTATCCGCTCACAATTCCACACAACATACGAGCCGGAAGCATAAAGTGTAAAGCCT
GGGGTGCCTAATGAGTGAGCTAACTCACATTAATTGCGTTGCGCTCACTGCCCGCTTTCCAGTCGGGAAA
CCTGTCGTGCCAGCGGATCCGCATCTCAATTAGTCAGCAACCATAGTCCCGCCCCTAACTCCGCCCATCC
CGCCCCTAACTCCGCCCAGTTCCGCCCATTCTCCGCCCCATGGCTGACTAATTTTTTTTATTTATGCAGA
GGCCGAGGCCGCCTCGGCCTCTGAGCTATTCCAGAAGTAGTGAGGAGGCTTTTTTGGAGGCCTAGGCTTT
TGCAAAAAGCTAACTTGTTTATTGCAGCTTATAATGGTTACAAATAAAGCAATAGCATCACAAATTTCAC
AAATAAAGCATTTTTTTCACTGCATTCTAGTTGTGGTTTGTCCAAACTCATCAATGTATCTTATCATGTC
TGGATCCGCTGCATTAATGAATCGGCCAACGCGCGGGGAGAGGCGGTTTGCGTATTGGGCGCTCTTCCGC
TTCCTCGCTCACTGACTCGCTGCGCTCGGTCGTTCGGCTGCGGCGAGCGGTATCAGCTCACTCAAAGGCG
GTAATACGGTTATCCACAGAATCAGGGGATAACGCAGGAAAGAACATGTGAGCAAAAGGCCAGCAAAAGG
CCAGGAACCGTAAAAAGGCCGCGTTGCTGGCGTTTTTCCATAGGCTCCGCCCCCCTGACGAGCATCACAA
AAATCGACGCTCAAGTCAGAGGTGGCGAAACCCGACAGGACTATAAAGATACCAGGCGTTTCCCCCTGGA
AGCTCCCTCGTGCGCTCTCCTGTTCCGACCCTGCCGCTTACCGGATACCTGTCCGCCTTTCTCCCTTCGG
GAAGCGTGGCGCTTTCTCAATGCTCACGCTGTAGGTATCTCAGTTCGGTGTAGGTCGTTCGCTCCAAGCT
GGGCTGTGTGCACGAACCCCCCGTTCAGCCCGACCGCTGCGCCTTATCCGGTAACTATCGTCTTGAGTCC
AACCCGGTAAGACACGACTTATCGCCACTGGCAGCAGCCACTGGTAACAGGATTAGCAGAGCGAGGTATG
TAGGCGGTGCTACAGAGTTCTTGAAGTGGTGGCCTAACTACGGCTACACTAGAAGGACAGTATTTGGTAT
CTGCGCTCTGCTGAAGCCAGTTACCTTCGGAAAAAGAGTTGGTAGCTCTTGATCCGGCAAACAAACCACC
GCTGGTAGCGGTGGTTTTTTTGTTTGCAAGCAGCAGATTACGCGCAGAAAAAAAGGATCTCAAGAAGATC
CTTTGATCTTTTCTACGGGGTCTGACGCTCAGTGGAACGAAAACTCACGTTAAGGGATTTTGGTCATGAG
ATTATCAAAAAGGATCTTCACCTAGATCCTTTTAAATTAAAAATGAAGTTTTAAATCAATCTAAAGTATA
TATGAGTAAACTTGGTCTGACAGTTACCAATGCTTAATCAGTGAGGCACCTATCTCAGCGATCTGTCTAT
TTCGTTCATCCATAGTTGCCTGACTCCCCGTCGTGTAGATAACTACGATACGGGAGGGCTTACCATCTGG
CCCCAGTGCTGCAATGATACCGCGAGACCCACGCTCACCGGCTCCAGATTTATCAGCAATAAACCAGCCA
GCCGGAAGGGCCGAGCGCAGAAGTGGTCCTGCAACTTTATCCGCCTCCATCCAGTCTATTAATTGTTGCC
GGGAAGCTAGAGTAAGTAGTTCGCCAGTTAATAGTTTGCGCAACGTTGTTGCCATTGCTACAGGCATCGT
GGTGTCACGCTCGTCGTTTGGTATGGCTTCATTCAGCTCCGGTTCCCAACGATCAAGGCGAGTTACATGA
TCCCCCATGTTGTGCAAAAAAGCGGTTAGCTCCTTCGGTCCTCCGATCGTTGTCAGAAGTAAGTTGGCCG
CAGTGTTATCACTCATGGTTATGGCAGCACTGCATAATTCTCTTACTGTCATGCCATCCGTAAGATGCTT
TTCTGTGACTGGTGAGTACTCAACCAAGTCATTCTGAGAATAGTGTATGCGGCGACCGAGTTGCTCTTGC
CCGGCGTCAATACGGGATAATACCGCGCCACATAGCAGAACTTTAAAAGTGCTCATCATTGGAAAACGTT
CTTCGGGGCGAAAACTCTCAAGGATCTTACCGCTGTTGAGATCCAGTTCGATGTAACCCACTCGTGCACC
CAACTGATCTTCAGCATCTTTTACTTTCACCAGCGTTTCTGGGTGAGCAAAAACAGGAAGGCAAAATGCC
GCAAAAAAGGGAATAAGGGCGACACGGAAATGTTGAATACTCATACTCTTCCTTTTTCAATATTATTGAA
GCATTTATCAGGGTTATTGTCTCATGAGCGGATACATATTTGAATGTATTTAGAAAAATAAACAAATAGG
GGTTCCGCGCACATTTCCCCGAAAAGTGCCACCTG
Features (pLannotate 1.2.2; 23 found; start..end, strand, type, name):
      4..22      +  enhancer       CMV enhancer (fragment): human cytomegalovirus immediate early enhancer
     24..41      +  protein_bind   attB1 (fragment): mutant version of attB; recombination site for the Gateway® BP reaction BP Clonase™
     93..333     +  promoter       U6 promoter: RNA polymerase III promoter for human U6 snRNA
    381..442     +  misc_RNA       St1 gRNA scaffold (fragment): guide RNA scaffold for the Streptococcus thermophilus CRISPR/Cas9 system (Esvelt et al., 2013)
    451..816     +  enhancer       CMV enhancer: human cytomegalovirus immediate early enhancer
    819..1094    +  promoter       chicken β-actin promoter: No description available
   1095..2103    +  intron         chimeric intron: chimera between introns from chicken β-actin and rabbit β-globin
   2101..2157    +  CDS            HBB (fragment): HBB_LEPEU - Experimental evidence at protein level: Swiss-Prot protein existence level 1. Involved in oxygen transport from the lung to the various peripheral tissues. From Lepus europaeus (European hare).
   2152..2188    +  misc_feature   MCS (fragment): multiple cloning site
   2256..5615    +  CDS            St1Cas9: Cas9 endonuclease from the Streptococcus thermophilus Type II CRISPR/Cas system (Esvelt et al., 2013) generates RNA-guided double strand breaks in DNA
   5660..5731    +  CDS            HBB (fragment): HBB_PONPY - Experimental evidence at transcript level: Swiss-Prot protein existence level 2. Involved in oxygen transport from the lung to the various peripheral tissues. From Pongo pygmaeus (Bornean orangutan).
   5802..5857    +  polyA_signal   β-globin poly(A) signal: rabbit β-globin polyadenylation signal (Gil and Proudfoot, 1987)
   6242..6258    -  protein_bind   lac operator: The lac repressor binds to the lac operator to inhibit transcription in E. coli. This inhibition can be relieved by adding lactose or isopropyl-β-D-thiogalactopyranoside (IPTG). lac repressor encoded by lacI
   6266..6296    -  promoter       lac promoter: promoter for the E. coli lac operon
   6311..6332    -  protein_bind   CAP binding site: CAP binding activates transcription in the presence of cAMP. E. coli catabolite activator protein
   6345..6384    -  CDS            lacI (fragment): lac repressor; lacI; The lac repressor binds to the lac operator to inhibit transcription in E. coli. This inhibition can be relieved by adding lactose or isopropyl-β-D-thiogalactopyranoside (IPTG).
   6391..6413    +  promoter       SV40 promoter (fragment): SV40 enhancer and early promoter
   6437..6572    +  rep_origin     SV40 ori: SV40 origin of replication
   6592..6726    +  polyA_signal   SV40 poly(A) signal: SV40 polyadenylation signal
   6728..6782    -  CDS            lacI (fragment): lac repressor; lacI; The lac repressor binds to the lac operator to inhibit transcription in E. coli. This inhibition can be relieved by adding lactose or isopropyl-β-D-thiogalactopyranoside (IPTG).
   6965..7553    -  rep_origin     ori: high-copy-number ColE1/pMB1/pBR322/pUC origin of replication
   7724..8584    -  CDS            AmpR: β-lactamase; bla; confers resistance to ampicillin, carbenicillin, and related antibiotics
   8585..8689    -  promoter       AmpR promoter: bla
