[The description below was written by a language model from this plasmid's Addgene catalogue record and pLannotate feature annotations shown in this document.]
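Description:
U6_sgRNA_CAG_hSt1Cas9_LMD9 is an 8,715 bp all-in-one mammalian expression plasmid for genome editing with the CRISPR1-Cas9 nuclease of Streptococcus thermophilus strain LMD-9 (St1Cas9). It derives from the MSP1594_2x_NLS backbone, into which a U6-driven sgRNA cassette was inserted by Gibson assembly upstream of the CAG promoter. In E. coli it is maintained at high copy through a ColE1/pUC-type origin and selected with ampicillin via the β-lactamase gene and its own promoter. No mammalian selection marker is recorded or annotated, which fits delivery by transient transfection. An SV40 origin and SV40 poly(A) signal are also present in the backbone, along with remnants of lac regulatory sequence.

The plasmid carries two expression units in the same orientation. The first is a human U6 RNA polymerase III promoter followed by the St1Cas9 guide RNA scaffold. A short gap between the annotated promoter and scaffold presumably holds the spacer or its cloning site, but the record does not specify a target sequence. The second unit is the composite CAG promoter, made up of the CMV enhancer, the chicken β-actin promoter and a chimeric β-actin/β-globin intron. It drives the St1Cas9 coding sequence, which the name and species field suggest is human codon-optimised. The catalogue describes SV40 nuclear localisation signals at both termini, although these are not separately annotated in the feature table. Transcription terminates at a rabbit β-globin polyadenylation signal. The short "HBB" coding hits flanking the nuclease are most likely globin-derived sequence belonging to the CAG expression cassette rather than functional genes.

Because nuclease and guide come from one vector, the plasmid serves as a compact system for RNA-guided double-strand break formation in mammalian cells, offering an alternative Cas9 orthologue for genome editing.
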