Addgene plasmid #110626: U6_sgRNA_CAG_hSt1Cas9_LMD9
Purpose: A single vector mammalian expression system containing a CAG promoter with Cas9 from Streptococcus thermophilus CRISPR1 (St1Cas9 LMD-9) and its U6-driven sgRNA.
Depositing lab: Yannick Doyon. Depositing organization: Universite Laval. Publication: Versatile and robust genome editing with Streptococcus thermophilus CRISPR1-Cas9. Agudelo D, Carter S, Velimirovic M, Duringer A, Rivest JF, Levesque S, Loehr J, Mouchiroud M, Cyr D, Waters PJ, Laplante M, Moineau S, Goulet A, Doyon Y. Genome Res. 2020 Jan;30(1):107-117. doi: 10.1101/gr.255414.119. Epub 2020 Jan 3. PubMed 31900288.
Backbone
  Vector backbone: MSP1594_2x_NLS (Plasmid #110625)
  Total vector size (bp): 8715
  Vector type: Mammalian Expression, CRISPR, Synthetic Biology
Growth in bacteria
  Bacterial resistance: Ampicillin, 100 μg/mL
  Growth temperature: 37°C
  Growth strain: DH5alpha
  Copy number: High Copy
Gene/Insert 1
  Gene/Insert name: St1Cas9 LMD-9
  Species: H. sapiens (human), Synthetic
  Promoter: CAG
  Tag / fusion protein: SV40 NLS (N terminal on insert); SV40 NLS (C terminal on insert)
  Cloning method: Gibson Cloning
  Sequencing primers: 5′ oBK280 (5'-CCTACAGCTCCTGGGCAACG-3')
Gene/Insert 2
  Gene/Insert name: sgRNA for St1Cas9
  Species: H. sapiens (human), Synthetic
  Promoter: hU6
  Cloning method: Gibson Cloning
  Sequencing primers: 5′ U6
Terms and licenses: Academic/Nonprofit Terms; Industry Terms: Not Available to Industry
Depositor comments: A U6-driven sgRNA expression cassette was cloned upstream of the CAG promoter in MSP1594_2x_NLS (Plasmid # 110625). This plasmid is a derivative of MSP1594 (Plasmid # 110625). Please visit https://www.biorxiv.org/content/early/2018/05/14/321208 for BioRxiv preprint
How to cite: U6_sgRNA_CAG_hSt1Cas9_LMD9 was a gift from Yannick Doyon (Addgene plasmid # 110626 ; http://n2t.net/addgene:110626 ; RRID:Addgene_110626)
