>Addgene plasmid #110626 | U6_sgRNA_CAG_hSt1Cas9_LMD9 | addgene partial sequence | sequence record 211318 | Addgene Partial NGS Result
GGCGGCGGCGGCGGCGGCCCTATAAAAAGCGAAGCGCGCGGCGGGCGGGAGTCGCTGCGCGCTGCCTTCG
CCCCGTGCCCCGCTCCGCCGCCGCCTCGCGCCGCCCGCCCCGGCTCTGACTGACCGCGTTACTCCCACAG
GTGAGCGGGCGGGACGGCCCTTCTCCTCCGGGCTGTAATTAGCGCTTGGTTTAATGACGGCTTGTTTCTT
TTCTGTGGCTGCGTGAAAGCCTTGAGGGGCTCCGGGAGGGCCCTTTGTGCGGGGGGAGCGGCTCGGGGGG
TGCGTGCGTGTGTGTGTGCGTGGGGAGCGCCGCGTGCGGCTCCGCGCTGCCCGGCGGCTGTGAGCGCTGC
GGGCGCGGCGCGGGGCTTTGTGCGCTCCGCAGTGTGCGCGAGGGGAGCGCGGCCGGGGGCGGTGCCCCGC
GGTGCGGGGGGGGCTGCGAGGGGAACAAAGGCTGCGTGCGGGGTGTGTGCGTGGGGGGGTGAGCAGGGGG
TGTGGGCGCGTCGGTCGGGCTGCAACCCCCCCTGCACCCCCCTCCCCGAGTTGCTGAGCACGGCCCGGCT
TCGGGTGCGGGGCTCCGTACGGGGCGTGGCGCGGGGCTCGCCGTGCCGGGCGGGGGGTGGCGGCAGGTGG
GGGTGCCGGGCGGGGCGGGGCCGCCTCGGGCCGGGGAGGGCTCGGGGGAGGGGCGCGGCGGCCCCCGGAG
CGCCGGCGGCTGTCGAGGCGCGGCGAGCCGCAGCCATTGCCTTTTATGGTAATCGTGCGAGAGGGCGCAG
GGACTTCCTTTGTCCCAAATCTGTGCGGAGCCGAAATCTGGGAGGCGCCGCCGCACCCCCTCTAGCGGGC
GCGGGGCGAAGCGGTGCGGCGCCGGCAGGAAGGAAATGGGCGGGGAGGGCCTTCGTGCGTCGCCGCGCCG
CCGTCCCCTTCTCCCTCTCCAGCCTCGGGGCTGTCCGCGGGGGGACGGCTGCCTTCGGGGGGGACGGGGC
AGGGCGGGGTTCGGCTTCTGGCGTGTGACCGGCGGCTCTAGAGCCTCTGCTAACCATGTTCATGCCTTCT
TCTTTTTCCTACAGCTCCTGGGCAACGTGCTGGTTATTGTGCTGTCTCATCATTTTGGCAAAGAATTCTG
CAGTCGACGGTACCGCGGGCCCGGGATCCACCGGTCGCCACCATGGGCGCCCCAAAGAAGAAGCGGAAGG
TCGGTATCCACGGAGTCCCAGCAGCCAGCGACCTGGTGCTGGGCCTGGACATCGGCATCGGCAGCGTGGG
CGTGGGCATCCTGAACAAGGTGACCGGCGAGATCATCCACAAGAACAGTCGCATCTTCCCTGCTGCTCAG
GCTGAGAACAACCTGGTGCGCCGCACCAACCGCCAGGGTCGCCGGCTTGCTCGCCGCAAGAAGCACCGGC
GCGTGCGCCTGAACCGCCTGTTCGAGGAGAGCGGCCTGATCACCGACTTCACCAAGATCAGCATCAACCT
GAACCCCTACCAGCTGCGCGTGAAGGGCCTGACCGACGAGCTGAGCAACGAGGAGCTGTTCATCGCCCTG
AAGAACATGGTGAAGCACCGCGGCATCAGCTACCTGGACGACGCCAGCGACGACGGCAACAGCAGCGTGG
GCGACTACGCCCAGATCGTGAAGGAGAACAGCAAGCAGCTGGAGACCAAGACCCCCGGCCAGATCCAGCT
GGAGCGCTACCAGACCTACGGCCAGCTGCGCGGCGACTTCACCGTGGAGAAGGACGGCAAGAAGCACCGC
CTGATCAACGTGTTCCCCACCAGCGCCTACCGCAGCGAGGCCCTGCGCATCCTGCAGACCCAGCAGGAGT
TCAACCCCCAGATCACCGACGAGTTCATCAACCGCTACCTGGAGATCCTGACCGGCAAGCGCAAGTACTA
CCACGGCCCCGGCAACGAGAAGAGCCGCACCGACTACGGCCGCTACCGCACCAGCGGCGAGACCCTGGAC
AACATCTTCGGCATCCTGATCGGCAAGTGCACCTTCTACCCCGACGAGTTCCGCGCCGCCAAGGCCAGCT
ACACCGCCCAGGAGTTCAATCTGCTGAACGACCTGAACAACCTGACCGTGCCCACCGAGACCAAGAAGCT
GAGCAAGGAGCAGAAGAACCAGATCATCAACTACGTGAAGAACGAGAAGGCTATGGGCCCCGCCAAGCTG
TTCAAGTACATCGCCAAGCTGCTGAGCTGCGACGTGGCCGACATCAAGGGCTACCGCATCGACAAGAGCG
GCAAGGCCGAGATCCACACCTTCGAGGCCTACCGCAAGATGAAGACCCTGGAGACCCTGGACATCGAGCA
GATGGACCGAGAGACCCTGGACAAGCTGGCCTACGTGCTGACCCTGAACACCGAGCGCGAGGGCATCCAG
GAGGCCCTGGAGCACGAGTTCGCCGACGGCAGCTTCAGCCAGAAACAGGTGGACGAGCTGGTGCAGTTCC
GCAAGGCCAACAGCAGCATCTTCGGCAAGGGCTGGCACAACTTCAGCGTGAAGCTGATGATGGAGCTGAT
CCCCGAGCTGTACGAGACCAGCGAGGAGCAGATGACCATCCTGACCCGCCTGGGCAAGCAGAAGACCACC
AGCAGCAGCAACAAGACCAAGTACATCGACGAGAAGCTGCTGACCGAGGAGATCTACAACCCCGTGGTGG
CCAAGAGCGTGCGCCAGGCCATCAAGATCGTGAACGCCGCCATCAAGGAGTACGGCGACTTCGACAACAT
CGTGATCGAGATGGCCCGCGAGACCAACGAGGACGACGAGAAGAAGGCCATCCAGAAGATCCAGAAGGCC
AACAAGGACGAGAAGGACGCCGCCATGCTGAAGGCCGCCAACCAGTACAACGGCAAGGCCGAGCTGCCCC
ACAGCGTGTTCCACGGCCACAAGCAGCTGGCCACCAAGATCCGCCTGTGGCACCAGCAGGGCGAGCGCTG
CCTGTACACCGGCAAGACCATCAGCATCCACGACCTGATCAACAACAGCAACCAGTTCGAGGTGGACCAC
ATCCTGCCCCTGAGCATCACCTTCGACGACAGCCTGGCCAACAAGGTGCTGGTGTACGCCACCGCCAACC
AGGAGAAGGGCCAGCGCACCCCCTACCAGGCCCTGGACAGCATGGACGACGCCTGGAGCTTCCGCGAGCT
GAAGGCCTTCGTGCGCGAGAGCAAGACCCTGAGCAACAAGAAGAAGGAGTATCTGCTGACCGAGGAGGAC
ATCAGCAAGTTCGACGTGCGCAAGAAGTTCATCGAGCGCAACCTGGTGGACACCCGCTACGCCAGCCGCG
TGGTGCTGAACGCCCTGCAGGAGCACTTCCGCGCCCACAAGATCGACACCAAGGTGAGCGTGGTGCGCGG
CCAGTTCACCAGCCAGCTGCGCCGCCACTGGGGCATCGAGAAGACCCGCGACACCTACCACCACCACGCC
GTGGACGCCCTGATCATTGCGGCTTCTAGCCAGCTGAACCTGTGGAAGAAGCAGAAGAACACCCTGGTGA
GCTACAGCGAGGACCAGCTGCTGGACATCGAGACCGGCGAGCTGATCAGCGACGACGAGTACAAGGAGAG
CGTGTTCAAGGCCCCCTACCAGCACTTCGTGGACACCCTGAAGAGCAAGGAGTTCGAGGACAGCATCCTG
TTCAGCTACCAGGTGGACAGCAAGTTCAACCGCAAGATCAGCGACGCCACCATCTACGCCACCCGCCAGG
CCAAGGTGGGCAAGGACAAGGCCGACGAGACCTACGTGCTGGGCAAGATCAAGGACATCTACACCCAGGA
CGGCTACGACGCCTTCATGAAGATCTACAAGAAGGACAAGAGCAAGTTCCTGATGTACCGCCACGACCCC
CAGACCTTCGAGAAGGTGATCGAGCCCATCCTGGAGAACTACCCCAACAAGCAGATCAACGAGAAAGGCA
AGGAGGTGCCCTGCAACCCCTTCCTGAAGTACAAGGAGGAGCACGGCTACATCCGCAAGTACAGCAAGAA
GGGCAACGGCCCCGAGATCAAGAGCCTGAAGTACTACGACAGCAAGCTGGGCAACCACATCGACATCACC
CCCAAGGACAGCAACAACAAGGTGGTGCTGCAGAGCGTGAGCCCCTGGCGCGCCGACGTGTACTTCAACA
AGACCACCGGCAAGTACGAGATCCTGGGGCTGAAGTACGCCGATCTGCAGTTTGAGAAAGGCACAGGCAC
CTACAAGATCAGCCAGGAGAAGTACAACGACATCAAGAAGAAGGAGGGCGTGGACAGCGACAGCGAGTTC
AAGTTCACCCTGTACAAGAACGACCTTCTGCTGGTGAAGGACACCGAGACCAAGGAGCAACAGCTGTTCC
GCTTCCTGAGCCGCACCATGCCCAAGCAGAAGCACTACGTGGAGCTGAAGCCCTACGACAAGCAGAAGTT
CGAGGGCGGCGAGGCCCTGATCAAGGTGCTGGGCAACGTGGCCAACAGCGGCCAGTGCAAGAAGGGCCTG
GGCAAGAGCAACATCAGCATCTACAAGGTGCGCACCGACGTGCTGGGCAACCAGCACATCATCAAGAACG
AGGGCGACAAGCCCAAGTTGGACTTCAGCAGGGCTGACCCCAAGAAGAAGAGGAAGGTGTGAGCGGCCGC
ACTCCTCAGGTGCAGGCTGCCTATCAGAAGGTGGTGGCTGGTGTGGCCAATGCCCTGGCTCACAAATACC
ACTGAGATCTTTTTCCCTCTGCCAAAAATTATGGGGACATCATGAAGCCCCTTGAGCATCTGACTTCTGG
CTAATAAAGGAAATTTATTTTCATTGCAATAGTGTGTTGGAATTTTTTGTGTCTCTCACTCGGAAGGACA
TATGGGAGGGCAAATCATTTAAAACATCAGAATGAGTATTTGGTTTAGAGTTTGGCAACATATGCCCATA
TGCTGGCTGCCATGAACAAAGGTTGGCTATAAAGAGGTCATCAGTATATGAAACAGCCCCCTGCTGTCCA
TTCCTTATTCCATAGAAAAGCCTTGACTTGAGGTTAGATTTTTTTTATATTTTGTTTTGTGTTATTTTTT
TCTTTAACATCCCTAAAATTTTCCTTACATGTTTTACTAGCCAGATTTTTCCTCCTCTCCTGACTACTCC
CAGTCATAGCTGTCCCTCTTCTCTTATGGAGATCCCTCGACCTGCAGCCCAAGCTTGGCGTAATCATGGT
CATAGCTGTTTCCTGTGTGAAATTGTTATCCGCTCACAATTCCACACAACATACGAGCCGGAAGCATAAA
GTGTAAAGCCTGGGGTGCCTAATGAGTGAGCTAACTCACATTAATTGCGTTGCGCTCACTGCCCGCTTTC
CAGTCGGGAAACCTGTCGTGCCAGCGGATCCGCATCTCAATTAGTCAGCAACCATAGTCCCGCCCCTAAC
TCCGCCCATCCCGCCCCTAACTCCGCCCAGTTCCGCCCATTCTCCGCCCCATGGCTGACTAATTTTTTTT
ATTTATGCAGAGGCCGAGGCCGCCTCGGCCTCTGAGCTATTCCAGAAGTAGTGAGGAGGCTTTTTTGGAG
GCCTAGGCTTTTGCAAAAAGCTAACTTGTTTATTGCAGCTTATAATGGTTACAAATAAAGCAATAGCATC
ACAAATTTCACAAATAAAGCATTTTTTTCACTGCATTCTAGTTGTGGTTTGTCCAAACTCATCAATGTAT
CTTATCATGTCTGGATCCGCTGCATTAATGAATCGGCCAACGCGCGGGGAGAGGCGGTTTGCGTATTGGG
CGCTCTTCCGCTTCCTCGCTCACTGACTCGCTGCGCTCGGTCGTTCGGCTGCGGCGAGCGGTATCAGCTC
ACTCAAAGGCGGTAATACGGTTATCCACAGAATCAGGGGATAACGCAGGAAAGAACATGTGAGCAAAAGG
CCAGCAAAAGGCCAGGAACCGTAAAAAGGCCGCGTTGCTGGCGTTTTTCCATAGGCTCCGCCCCCCTGAC
GAGCATCACAAAAATCGACGCTCAAGTCAGAGGTGGCGAAACCCGACAGGACTATAAAGATACCAGGCGT
TTCCCCCTGGAAGCTCCCTCGTGCGCTCTCCTGTTCCGACCCTGCCGCTTACCGGATACCTGTCCGCCTT
TCTCCCTTCGGGAAGCGTGGCGCTTTCTCATAGCTCACGCTGTAGGTATCTCAGTTCGGTGTAGGTCGTT
CGCTCCAAGCTGGGCTGTGTGCACGAACCCCCCGTTCAGCCCGACCGCTGCGCCTTATCCGGTAACTATC
GTCTTGAGTCCAACCCGGTAAGACACGACTTATCGCCACTGGCAGCAGCCACTGGTAACAGGATTAGCAG
AGCGAGGTATGTAGGCGGTGCTACAGAGTTCTTGAAGTGGTGGCCTAACTACGGCTACACTAGAAGAACA
GTATTTGGTATCTGCGCTCTGCTGAAGCCAGTTACCTTCGGAAAAAGAGTTGGTAGCTCTTGATCCGGCA
AACAAACCACCGCTGGTAGCGGTGGTTTTTTTGTTTGCAAGCAGCAGATTACGCGCAGAAAAAAAGGATC
TCAAGAAGATCCTTTGATCTTTTCTACGGGGTCTGACGCTCAGTGGAACGAAAACTCACGTTAAGGGATT
TTGGTCATGAGATTATCAAAAAGGATCTTCACCTAGATCCTTTTAAATTAAAAATGAAGTTTTAAATCAA
TCTAAAGTATATATGAGTAAACTTGGTCTGACAGTTACCAATGCTTAATCAGTGAGGCACCTATCTCAGC
GATCTGTCTATTTCGTTCATCCATAGTTGCCTGACTCCCCGTCGTGTAGATAACTACGATACGGGAGGGC
TTACCATCTGGCCCCAGTGCTGCAATGATACCGCGAGACCCACGCTCACCGGCTCCAGATTTATCAGCAA
TAAACCAGCCAGCCGGAAGGGCCGAGCGCAGAAGTGGTCCTGCAACTTTATCCGCCTCCATCCAGTCTAT
TAATTGTTGCCGGGAAGCTAGAGTAAGTAGTTCGCCAGTTAATAGTTTGCGCAACGTTGTTGCCATTGCT
ACAGGCATCGTGGTGTCACGCTCGTCGTTTGGTATGGCTTCATTCAGCTCCGGTTCCCAACGATCAAGGC
GAGTTACATGATCCCCCATGTTGTGCAAAAAAGCGGTTAGCTCCTTCGGTCCTCCGATCGTTGTCAGAAG
TAAGTTGGCCGCAGTGTTATCACTCATGGTTATGGCAGCACTGCATAATTCTCTTACTGTCATGCCATCC
GTAAGATGCTTTTCTGTGACTGGTGAGTACTCAACCAAGTCATTCTGAGAATAGTGTATGCGGCGACCGA
GTTGCTCTTGCCCGGCGTCAATACGGGATAATACCGCGCCACATAGCAGAACTTTAAAAGTGCTCATCAT
TGGAAAACGTTCTTCGGGGCGAAAACTCTCAAGGATCTTACCGCTGTTGAGATCCAGTTCGATGTAACCC
ACTCGTGCACCCAACTGATCTTCAGCATCTTTTACTTTCACCAGCGTTTCTGGGTGAGCAAAAACAGGAA
GGCAAAATGCCGCAAAAAAGGGAATAAGGGCGACACGGAAATGTTGAATACTCATACTCTTCCTTTTTCA
ATATTATTGAAGCATTTATCAGGGTTATTGTCTCATGAGCGGATACATATTTGAATGTATTTAGAAAAAT
AAACAAATAGGGGTTCCGCGCACATTTCCCCGAAAAGTGCCACCTGGGTCGACATTGATTATTGACTAGC
TGTACAAAAAAGCAGGCTTTAAAGGAACCAATTCAGTCGACTGGATCCGGTACCAAGGTCGGGCAGGAAG
AGGGCCTATTTCCCATGATTCCTTCATATTTGCATATACGATACAAGGCTGTTAGAGAGATAATTAGAAT
TAATTTGACTGTAAACACAAAGATATTAGTACAAAATACGTGACGTAGAAAGTAATAATTTCTTGGGTAG
TTTGCAGTTTTAAAATTATGTTTTAAAATGGACTATCATATGCTTACCGTAACTTGAAAGTATTTCGATT
TCTTGGCTTTATATATCTTGTGGAAAGGACGAAACACCCGAGACGATTAATGCGTCTCGGTCTTTGTACT
CTGGTACCAGAAGCTACAAAGATAAGGCTTCATGCCGAAATCAACACCCTGTCATTTTATGGCAGGGTGT
TTTTTTTACTAGTTATTAATAGTAATCAATTACGGGGTCATTAGTTCATAGCCCATATATGGAGTTCCGC
GTTACATAACTTACGGTAAATGGCCCGCCTGGCTGACCGCCCAACGACCCCCGCCCATTGACGTCAATAA
TGACGTATGTTCCCATAGTAACGCCAATAGGGACTTTCCATTGACGTCAATGGGTGGAGTATTTACGGTA
AACTGCCCACTTGGCAGTACATCAAGTGTATCATATGCCAAGTACGCCCCCTATTGACGTCAATGACGGT
AAATGGCCCGCCTGGCATTATGCCCAGTACATGACCTTATGGGACTTTCCTACTTGGCAGTACATCTACG
TATTAGTCATCGCTATTACCATGGTCGAGGTGAGCCCCACGTTCTGCTTCACTCTCCCCATCTCCCCCCC
CTCCCCACCCCCAATTTTGTATTTATTTATTTTTTAATTATTTTGTGCAGCGATGGGGGCGGGGGGGGGG
